>Addgene plasmid #58192 | Integrin-Alpha2-N-18 | depositor partial sequence | sequence record 89302 | insert sequence
GGCATTGCTAGTGACGTCAGATCCGCTAGCGCTACCGGACTCAGATCTCGAGACCGCCATGGGGCCAGAA
CGGACAGGGGCCGCGCCGCTGCCGCTGCTGCTGGTGTTAGCGCTCAGTCAAGGCATTTTAAATTGTTGTT
TGGCCTACAATGTTGGTCTCCCAGAAGCAAAAATATTTTCCGGTCCTTCAAGTGAACAGTTTGGCTATGC
AGTGCAGCAGTTTATAAATCCAAAAGGCAACTGGTTACTGGTTGGTTCACCCTGGAGTGGCTTTCCTGAG
AACCGAATGGGAGATGTGTATAAATGTCCTGTTGACCTATCCACTGCCACATGTGAAAAACTAAATTTGC
AAACTTCAACAAGCATTCCAAATGTTACTGAGATGAAAACCAACATGAGCCTCGGCTTGATCCTCACCAG
GAACATGGGAACTGGAGGTTTTCTCACATGTGGTCCTCTGTGGGCACAGCAATGTGGGAATCAGTATTAC
ACAACGGGTGTGTGTTCTGACATCAGTCCTGATTTTCAGCTCTCAGCCAGCTTCTCACCTGCAACTCAGC
CCTGCCCTTCCCTCATAGATGTTGTGGTTGTGTGTGATGAATCAAATAGTATTTATCCTTGGGATGCAGT
AAAGAATTTTTTGGAAAAATTTGTACAAGGCCTGGATATAGGCCCCACAAAGACACAGGTGGGGTTAATT
CAGTATGCCAATAATCCAAGAGTTGTGTTTAACTTGAACACATATAAAACCAAAGAAGAAATGATTGTAG
CAACATCCCAGACATCCCAATATGGTGGGGACCTCACAAACACATTTGGAGCAATTCAATATGCAAGAAA
ATATGCTTATTCATCAGCTTCTGGTGGGCGGCCAAAAAGGCTCCAAAAAGTAATGGTTAGTTGTAACTGA
CGGGTGAATCACATGATGGGTTCAATGTTGAAAGCTGGTGATTGATCAATGCAACCATGACAATAAAACT
GGAGGTTTGGGCATAGCAGTTCTTGGGTACTTAAACAGAACGCCCTTGATACTAAAATTTAATAAAAGAA
ATAAGCATCGCTAGTATTCCAACAGAAAGATACTTTCATGGTGTCTGATGAGCAGCTCTACTAGAAAGCT
TGTACTAAGGAGAACAACTTTCAAGCATGGAAGGTACTGGTCAAGGAGAAACACTCGATGGAACTGTCCA
AGTGCATCATGCGAATCTCTCGAATGAATTCGAAGTCTGCGTCCATGGGCCTTGCG
