>Addgene plasmid #58192 | Integrin-Alpha2-N-18 | depositor partial sequence | sequence record 89303 | insert sequence 2
CGTATACGCATCTGAATCAGAAGTCAATCTATGGTCATCGTCAGCTGGACTCAGTTATGCGAATTCATCA
TGACTAGACAACTTCTCGATCTCAAAGGGAAGTTCAGCCAGCAGATGACTGCAGACTGCTCCGTAGTATG
TACTGCTGGTGAGACGTCACATGATGAGATACCTTGTATGTGACTACAGATTTGACGGGACTTTGCATCA
TCACGTCAGACAGTACAGCTACGCAGCTGCAGAATCACACTATACTGAGATATATGTGATGAGATACACT
GTTACGATCCCCTGATGATATGAAACTGATGAGAAAGCGAAGTACCACAGGAGTATAATAGGAAGTATAA
TTGCTGGAATCCTTTTGCTGTTAGCTCTGGTTGCAATTTTATGGAAGCTCGGCTTCTTCAAAAGAAAATA
TGAAAAGATGACCAAAAATCCAGATGAGATTGATGAGACCACAGAGCTCAGTAGCGGCAGCGCAGGCGGA
AGCGGGGTACCGCGGGCCCGGGATCCACCGGTCGCCACCATGGACAAAGACTGCGAAATGAAGCGCACCA
CCCTGGATAGCCCTCTGGGCAAGCTGGAACTGTCTGGGTGCGAACAGGGCCTGCACCGTATCATCTTCCT
GGGCAAAGGAACATCTGCCGCCGACGCCGTGGAAGTGCCTGCCCCAGCCGCCGTGCTGGGCGGACCAGAG
CCACTGATGCAGGCCACCGCCTGGCTCAACGCCTACTTTCACCAGCCTGAGGCCATCGAGGAGTTCCCTG
TGCCAGCCCTGCACCACCCAGTGTTCCAGCAGGAGAGCTTTACCCGCCAGGTGCTGTGGAAACTGCTGAA
AGTGGTGAAGTTCGGAGAGGTCATCAGCTACAGCCACCTGGCCGCCCTGGCCGGCAATCCCGCCGCCACC
GCCGCCGTGAAAACCGCCCTGAGCGGAAATCCCGTGCCCATTCTGATCCCCTGCCACCGGGTGGTGCAGG
GCGACCTGGACGTGGGGGGCTACGAGGGCGGGCTCGCCGTGAAAGAGTGGCTGCTGGCCCACGAGGGCCA
CAGACTGGGCAAGCCTGGGCTGGGTTAAGCGGCCGCGACTCTAGATCATAATCAGCCATACCACATTTGT
AGAGTAGCCT
