>Addgene plasmid #58192 | Integrin-Alpha2-N-18 | addgene partial sequence | sequence record 108045 | SV40pA-R 5'-GAAATTTGTGATGCTATTGC-3'
TAGGTTTTTTAAAGCAAGTAAAACCTCTACAAATGTGGTATGGCTGATTATGATCTAGAGTCGCGGCCGC
TTAACCCAGCCCAGGCTTGCCCAGTCTGTGGCCCTCGTGGGCCAGCAGCCACTCTTTCACGGCGAGCCCG
CCCTCGTAGCCCCCCACGTCCAGGTCGCCCTGCACCACCCGGTGGCAGGGGATCAGAATGGGCACGGGAT
TTCCGCTCAGGGCGGTTTTCACGGCGGCGGTGGCGGCGGGATTGCCGGCCAGGGCGGCCAGGTGGCTGTA
GCTGATGACCTCTCCGAACTTCACCACTTTCAGCAGTTTCCACAGCACCTGGCGGGTAAAGCTCTCCTGC
TGGAACACTGGGTGGTGCAGGGCTGGCACAGGGAACTCCTCGATGGCCTCAGGCTGGTGAAAGTAGGCGT
TGAGCCAGGCGGTGGCCTGCATCAGTGGCTCTGGTCCGCCCAGCACGGCGGCTGGGGCAGGCACTTCCAC
GGCGTCGGCGGCAGATGTTCCTTTGCCCAGGAAGATGATACGGTGCAGGCCCTGTTCGCACCCAGACAGT
TCCAGCTTGCCCAGAGGGCTATCCAGGGTGGTGCGCTTCATTTCGCAGTCTTTGTCCATGGTGGCGACCG
GTGGATCCCGGGCCCGCGGTAACCCCGCTTCCGCCTGCGCTGCCGCTACTGAGCTCTGTGGTCTCATCAA
TCTCATCTGGATTTTTGGTCATCTTTTCATATTTTCTTTTGAAGAAGCCGAGCTTCCATAAAATTGCAAC
CAGAGCTAACAGCAAAAAGGATTCCAGCAATTATACTTTCCTATTATAACTCCCTGTT
