>Addgene plasmid #58192 | Integrin-Alpha2-N-18 | addgene partial sequence | sequence record 109518 | CMV-F 5'-CGCAAATGGGCGGTAGGCGTG-3'
TGGTTTAAGTGAACCGTCAGATCCGCTAGCGCTACCGGACTCAGATCTCGAGACCGCCATGGGGCCAGAA
CGGACAGGGGCCGCGCCGCTGCCGCTGCTGCTGGTGTTAGCGCTCAGTCAAGGCATTTTAAATTGTTGTT
TGGCCTACAATGTTGGTCTCCCAGAAGCAAAAATATTTTCCGGTCCTTCAAGTGAACAGTTTGGCTATGC
AGTGCAGCAGTTTATAAATCCAAAAGGCAACTGGTTACTGGTTGGTTCACCCTGGAGTGGCTTTCCTGAG
AACCGAATGGGAGATGTGTATAAATGTCCTGTTGACCTATCCACTGCCACATGTGAAAAACTAAATTTGC
AAACTTCAACAAGCATTCCAAATGTTACTGAGATGAAAACCAACATGAGCCTCGGCTTGATCCTCACCAG
GAACATGGGAACTGGAGGTTTTCTCACATGTGGTCCTCTGTGGGCACAGCAATGTGGGAATCAGTATTAC
ACAACGGGTGTGTGTTCTGACATCAGTCCTGATTTTCAGCTCTCAGCCAGCTTCTCACCTGCAACTCAGC
CCTGCCCTTCCCTCATAGATGTTGTGGTTGTGTGTGATGAATCAAATAGTATTTATCCTTGGGATGCAGT
AAAGAATTTTTTGGAAAAATTTGTACAAGGCCTGGATATAGGCCCCACAAAGACACAGGTGGGGTTAATT
CAGTATGCCAATAATCCAAGAGTTGTGTTTAACTTGAACACATATAAAACCAAAGAAGAAATGATTGTAG
CAACATCCCAGACATCCCAA
