[The description below was written by a language model from this plasmid's Addgene catalogue record.]
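Description:
Integrin-Alpha2-N-18 is a mammalian expression plasmid built on the pSNAPf-N1 backbone, an N1-style vector in which the gene of interest is placed upstream of the tag so that the tag ends up at the C terminus of the encoded protein. The insert is human integrin alpha-2 (ITGA2, also known as CD49B, GPIa or VLA-2 alpha chain), transcribed from the CMV promoter, a strong constitutive promoter in most mammalian cell lines. The use of an SV40 polyA reverse sequencing primer suggests an SV40 polyadenylation signal downstream of the fusion. The "N-18" in the name probably denotes the N1-type orientation and an 18-residue linker between integrin and tag, but the record does not state this explicitly, and the cloning method is listed as unknown.

The plasmid is maintained at high copy in E. coli under kanamycin selection, and it carries a neomycin resistance marker that allows G418 selection of stably transfected mammalian cells. No feature table is provided, so the origin of replication and other backbone elements are not documented here.

The SNAP tag is an engineered alkylguanine-DNA alkyltransferase that reacts covalently with benzylguanine-derivatised substrates, so the fusion has no intrinsic fluorescence (hence excitation and emission are recorded as not applicable). Its colour is instead set by whichever cell-permeable or impermeable SNAP ligand is applied. The stated purpose is localization: the fusion serves as a marker for integrins and focal adhesions, suited to live- or fixed-cell imaging of adhesion sites, with flexible dye choice and the option of pulse-chase style labelling.
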