Addgene plasmid #58192: Integrin-Alpha2-N-18
Purpose: Localization: Integrin/Focal Adhesions, Excitation: N/A, Emission: N/A
Depositing lab: Michael Davidson. Depositing organization: Florida State University, Tallahassee.
Backbone
  Vector backbone: pSNAPf-N1
  Vector type: Mammalian Expression
  Selectable markers: Neomycin (select with G418)
Growth in bacteria
  Bacterial resistance: Kanamycin, 50 μg/mL
  Growth temperature: 37°C
  Growth strain: DH5alpha
  Copy number: High Copy
Gene/Insert
  Gene/Insert name: Integrin-Alpha2 (alt name: NM_002203.3)
  Species: H. sapiens (human)
  Entrez Gene: ITGA2 (a.k.a. BR, CD49B, FMAIT3, GPIa, HPA-5, VLA-2, VLAA2)
  Promoter: CMV
  Tag / fusion protein: SNAP tag (C terminal on backbone)
  Cloning method: Unknown
  Sequencing primers: 5′ CMV-F; 3′ SV40pA-R
Terms and licenses: Academic/Nonprofit Terms; Industry Terms
Depositor comments: With SNAP tag.
How to cite: Integrin-Alpha2-N-18 was a gift from Michael Davidson (Addgene plasmid # 58192 ; http://n2t.net/addgene:58192 ; RRID:Addgene_58192)
